>Addgene plasmid #109253 | pTHSSe_59 | addgene full sequence | sequence record 212168 | Addgene NGS Result
CGGTCGAGGCGGTGCACGCGTGGCGCAATGCGCTCACGGGAGCACCCCTCAATCTGACCCCGGATCAGGT
GGTTGCGATCGCCAGTAATGGCGGAGGCAAACAAGCACTCGAAACTGTACAGCGCCTCCTGCCGGTACTG
TGCCAAGATCATGGCTTGACGCCTGAGCAAGTCGTAGCTATTGCATCAAACATCGGTGGTAAACAGGCGC
TGGAAACCGTACAACGATTACTCCCTGTCTTATGCCAGGCACACGGTCTGACCCCCGACCAAGTTGTAGC
CATTGCGTCTAATGGCGGCGGGAAACAGGCCCTGGAAACGGTCCAACGTCTGTTACCCGTTCTGTGTCAG
GCTCACGGTCTGACCCCTGCCCAGGTAGTTGCAATTGCCAGCAACATCGGCGGGAAACAAGCGCTGGAGA
CTGTGCAGCGTCTGCTCCCTGTGTTATGCCAAGATCATGGGCTCACTCCGGATCAGGTGGTGGCCATCGC
TTCCAATATTGGCGGTAAACAGGCGCTGGAGACAGTGCAACGACTTTTACCTGTTCTCTGCCAGGATCAT
GGTCTAACTCCCGAGCAGGTCGTCGCCATCGCCTCTCATGACGGCGGGAAACAAGCGTTGGAAACTGTCC
AGCGACTCCTGCCGGTTTTGTGCCAGGCCCACGGGCTTACTCCTGACCAGGTAGTTGCGATCGCGTCAAA
TGGGGGTGGCAAACAAGCCCTCGAAACCGTGCAACGCCTGCTGCCCGTCTTGTGCCAAGCTCATGGGCTG
ACTCCGGCGCAAGTAGTCGCGATTGCGAGCCACGATGGCGGTAAGCAGGCACTGGAAACGGTTCAGCGCC
TGCTCCCGGTTCTATGCCAGGATCACGGCCTGACCCCGGACCAGGTCGTCGCGATCGCGTCAAATATCGG
TGGCAAACAAGCTTTGGAGACAGTACAGCGCCTGTTACCAGTGCTTTGCCAGGACCATGGTCTGACCCCT
GAGCAAGTAGTGGCGATCGCTTCTAATATTGGGGGCAAACAAGCGCTGGAAACAGTACAGCGTCTGTTAC
CGGTCCTATGCCAGGCACATGGCCTGACCCCTGATCAGGTGGTAGCCATTGCCAGTCATGATGGCGGTAA
ACAGGCGCTTGAGACTGTCCAACGTCTGCTGCCGGTCCTCTGTCAGGCTCATGGCCTGACGCCAGCTCAA
GTCGTGGCTATCGCTTCGCATGATGGCGGAAAACAGGCACTGGAGACTGTGCAGCGACTGTTGCCAGTTC
TGTGTCAGGATCACGGTTTAACTCCGGACCAGGTGGTCGCTATTGCGTCGAATGGGGGCGGTAAACAAGC
GCTGGAAACTGTGCAACGTTTGCTCCCAGTTCTGTGCCAGGACCATGGGCTGACTCCGGAACAGGTAGTG
GCCATTGCTTCTAATATTGGTGGGAAACAGGCGCTGGAAACCGTGCAGCGCCTGCTTCCAGTGCTTTGCC
AGGCCCATGGCCTGACGCCAGATCAGGTGGTTGCTATAGCCAGCAATGGCGGCGGTAAACAGGCCCTCGA
AACCGTCCAGCGCCTGCTCCCTGTGCTGTGCCAGGCCCATGGGCTTACCCCAGCGCAAGTAGTGGCGATT
GCGTCTAATATTGGTGGTAAACAGGCGTTGGAGACTGTACAACGCCTGCTGCCAGTTTTATGCCAAGATC
ATGGTCTGACCCCTGAGCAGGTAGTGGCTATTGCATCCAACAACGGGGGCAGACCCGCACTGGAGTCAAT
CGTGGCCCAGCTTTCGAGGCCGGACCCCGCGCTGGCCGCACTCACTAATGATCATCTTGTAGCGCTGGCC
TGCCTCGGCGGACGACCCGCCTTGGATGCGGTGAAGAAGGGGCTCCCGCACGCGCCTGCATTGATTAAGC
GGACCAACAGAAGGATTCCCGAGAGGACATCACATCGAGTGGCAGATCACGCGCAAGTGGTCCGCGTGCT
CGGATTCTTCCAGTGTCACTCCCACCCCGCACAAGCGTTCGATGACGCCATGACTCAATTTGGTATGTCG
AGACACGGACTGCTGCAGCTCTTTCGTAGAGTCGGTGTCACAGAACTCGAGGCCCGCTCGGGCACACTGC
CTCCCGCCTCCCAGCGGTGGGACAGGATTCTCCAAGCGAGCGGTATGAAACGCGCGAAGCCTTCACCTAC
GTCAACTCAGACACCTGACCAGGCGAGCCTTCATGCGTTCGCAGACTCGCTGGAGAGGGATTTGGACGCG
CCCTCGCCCATGCATGAAGGGGACCAAACTCGCGCGTCATAATAGGTTTCAGCCAAAAAACTTAAGACCG
CCGGTCTTGTCCACTACCTTGCAGTAATGCGGTGGACAGGATCGGCGGTTTTCTTTTCTCTTCTCAAGCT
TATCCCGAAAATTTATCAAAAAGAGTATTGACTTATAACTCAACCTATAGGATACTTACAGCCATCGAGA
GCTGCGAGCTGTCACCGGATGTGCTTTCCGGTCTGATGAGTCCGTGAGGACGAAACAGCCTCTACAAATA
ATTTTGTTTAATCACACAGGAAAGTACTAGATGAGCAAAGGAGAAGAACTTTTCACTGGAGTTGTCCCAA
TTCTTGTTGAATTAGATGGTGATGTTAATGGGCACAAATTTTCTGTCCGTGGAGAGGGTGAAGGTGATGC
TACAAACGGAAAACTCACCCTTAAATTTATTTGCACTACTGGAAAACTACCTGTTCCGTGGCCAACACTT
GTCACTACTCTGACCTATGGTGTTCAATGCTTTTCCCGTTATCCGGATCACATGAAACGGCATGACTTTT
TCAAGAGTGCCATGCCCGAAGGTTATGTACAGGAACGCACTATATCTTTCAAAGATGACGGGACCTACAA
GACGCGTGCTGAAGTCAAGTTTGAAGGTGATACCCTTGTTAATCGTATCGAGTTAAAGGGTATTGATTTT
AAAGAAGATGGAAACATTCTTGGACACAAACTCGAGTACAACTTTAACTCACACAATGTATACATCACGG
CAGACAAACAAAAGAATGGAATCAAAGCTAACTTCAAAATTCGCCACAACGTTGAAGATGGTTCCGTTCA
ACTAGCAGACCATTATCAACAAAATACTCCAATTGGCGATGGCCCTGTCCTTTTACCAGACAACCATTAC
CTGTCGACACAATCTGTCCTTTCGAAAGATCCCAACGAAAAGCGTGACCACATGGTCCTTCTTGAGTTTG
TAACTGCTGCTGGGATTACACATGGCATGGATGAGCTCTACAAATAATACTAGAGCCAGGCATCAAATAA
AACGAAAGGCTCAGTCGAAAGACTGGGCCTTTCGTTTTATCTGTTGTTTGTCGGTGAACGCTCTCTACTA
GAGTCACACTGGCTCACCTTCGGGTGGGCCTTTCTGCGTTTATACGCTATGTCTTCTACTAGTAGCGGCC
GCTGCAGTCCGGCAAAAAAGGGCAAGGTGTCACCACCCTGCCCTTTTTCTTTAAAACCGAAAAGATTACT
TCGCGTTATGCAGGCTTCCTCGCTCACTGACTCGCTGCGCTCGGTCGTTCGGCTGCGGCGAGCGGTATCA
GCTCACTCAAAGGCGGTAATGACAGTAAGACGGGTAAGCCTGTTGATGATACCGCTGCCTTACTGGGTGC
ATTAGCCAGTCTGAATGACCTGTCACGGGATAATCCGAAGTGGTCAGACTGGAAAATCAGAGGGCAGGAA
CTGCTGAACAGCAAAAAGTCAGATAGCACCACATAGCAGACCCGCCATAAAACGCCCTGAGAAGCCCGTG
ACGGGCTTTTCTTGTATTATGGGTAGTTTCCTTGCATGAATCCATAAAAGGCGCCTGTAGTGCCATTTAC
CCCCATTCACTGCCAGAGCCGTGAGCGCAGCGAACTGAATGTCACGAAAAAGACAGCGACTCAGGTGCCT
GATGGTCGGAGACAAAAGGAATATTCAGCGATTTGCCCGAGCTTGCGAGGGTGCTACTTAAGCCTTTAGG
GTTTTAAGGTCTGTTTTGTAGAGGAGCAAACAGCGTTTGCGACATCCTTTTGTAATACTGCGGAACTGAC
TAAAGTAGTGAGTTATACACAGGGCTGGGATCTATTCTTTTTATCTTTTTTTATTCTTTCTTTATTCTAT
AAATTATAACCACTTGAATATAAACAAAAAAAACACACAAAGGTCTAGCGGAATTTACAGAGGGTCTAGC
AGAATTTACAAGTTTTCCAGCAAAGGTCTAGCAGAATTTACAGATACCCACAACTCAAAGGAAAAGGACT
AGTAATTATCATTGACTAGCCCATCTCAATTGGTATAGTGATTAAAATCACCTAGACCAATTGAGATGTA
TGTCTGAATTAGTTGTTTTCAAAGCAAATGAACTAGCGATTAGTCGCTATGACTTAACGGAGCATGAAAC
CAAGCTAATTTTATGCTGTGTGGCACTACTCAACCCCACGATTGAAAACCCTACAAGGAAAGAACGGACG
GTATCGTTCACTTATAACCAATACGCTCAGATGATGAACATCAGTAGGGAAAATGCTTATGGTGTATTAG
CTAAAGCAACCAGAGAGCTGATGACGAGAACTGTGGAAATCAGGAATCCTTTGGTTAAAGGCTTTGAGAT
TTTCCAGTGGACAAACTATGCCAAGTTCTCAAGCGAAAAATTAGAATTAGTTTTTAGTGAAGAGATATTG
CCTTATCTTTTCCAGTTAAAAAAATTCATAAAATATAATCTGGAACATGTTAAGTCTTTTGAAAACAAAT
ACTCTATGAGGATTTATGAGTGGTTATTAAAAGAACTAACACAAAAGAAAACTCACAAGGCAAATATAGA
GATTAGCCTTGATGAATTTAAGTTCATGTTAATGCTTGAAAATAACTACCATGAGTTTAAAAGGCTTAAC
CAATGGGTTTTGAAACCAATAAGTAAAGATTTAAACACTTACAGCAATATGAAATTGGTGGTTGATAAGC
GAGGCCGCCCGACTGATACGTTGATTTTCCAAGTTGAACTAGATAGACAAATGGATCTCGTAACCGAACT
TGAGAACAACCAGATAAAAATGAATGGTGACAAAATACCAACAACCATTACATCAGATTCCTACCTACAT
AACGGACTAAGAAAAACACTACACGATGCTTTAACTGCAAAAATTCAGCTCACCAGTTTTGAGGCAAAAT
TTTTGAGTGACATGCAAAGTAAGTATGATCTCAATGGTTCGTTCTCATGGCTCACGCAAAAACAACGAAC
CACACTAGAGAACATACTGGCTAAATACGGAAGGATCTGAGGTTCTTATGGCTCTTGTATCTATCAGTGA
AGCATCAAGACTAACAAACAAAAGTAGAACAACTGTTCACCGTTACATATCAAAGGGAAAACTGTCCATA
TGCACAGATGAAAACGGTGTAAAAAAGATAGATACATCAGAGCTTTTACGAGTTTTTGGTGCATTCAAAG
CTGTTCACCATGAACAGATCGACAATGTAACAGATGAACAGCATGTAACACCTAATAGAACAGGTGAAAC
CAGTAAAACAAAGCAACTAGAACATGAAATTGAACACCTGAGACAACTTGTTACAGCTCAACAGTCACAC
ATAGACAGCCTGAAACAGGCGATGCTGCTTATCGAATCAAAGCTGCCGACAACACGGGAGCCAGTGACGC
CTCCCGTGGGGAAAAAATCATGGCAATTCTGGAAGAAATAGCGCTTTCAGCCGGCAAACCGGCTGAAGCC
GGATCTGCGATTCTGATAACAAACTAGCAACACCAGAACAGCCCGTTTGCGGGCAGCAAAACCCGTACCG
ATTATCAAAAAGGATCTTCACCTAGATCCTTTTAAATTAAAAATGAAGTTTTAAATCAATCTAAAGTATA
TATGAGTAAACTTGGTCTGACAGCTCGAGGCTTGGATTCTCACCAATAAAAAACGCCCGGCGGCAACCGA
GCGTTCTGAACAAATCCAGATGGAGTTCTGAGGTCATTACTGGATCTATCAACAGGAGTCCAAGCGAGCT
CGATATCAAATTACGCCCCGCCCTGCCACTCATCGCAGTACTGTTGTAATTCATTAAGCATTCTGCCGAC
ATGGAAGCCATCACAAACGGCATGATGAACCTGAATCGCCAGCGGCATCAGCACCTTGTCGCCTTGCGTA
TAATATTTGCCCATGGTGAAAACGGGGGCGAAGAAGTTGTCCATATTGGCCACGTTTAAATCAAAACTGG
TGAAACTCACCCAGGGATTGGCTGAGACGAAAAACATATTCTCAATAAACCCTTTAGGGAAATAGGCCAG
GTTTTCACCGTAACACGCCACATCTTGCGAATATATGTGTAGAAACTGCCGGAAATCGTCGTGGTATTCA
CTCCAGAGCGATGAAAACGTTTCAGTTTGCTCATGGAAAACGGTGTAACAAGGGTGAACACTATCCCATA
TCACCAGCTCACCGTCTTTCATTGCCATACGAAATTCCGGATGAGCATTCATCAGGCGGGCAAGAATGTG
AATAAAGGCCGGATAAAACTTGTGCTTATTTTTCTTTACGGTCTTTAAAAAGGCCGTAATATCCAGCTGA
ACGGTCTGGTTATAGGTACATTGAGCAACTGACTGAAATGCCTCAAAATGTTCTTTACGATGCCATTGGG
ATATATCAACGGTGGTATATCCAGTGATTTTTTTCTCCATTTTAGCTTCCTTAGCTCCTGAAAATCTCGA
TAACTCAAAAAATACGCCCGGTAGTGATCTTATTTCATTATGGTGAAAGTTGGAACCTCTTACGTGCCCG
ATCAACTCGAGTGCCACCTGACGTCTAAGAAACCATTATTATCATGACATTAACCTATAAAAATAGGCGT
ATCACGAGGCAGAATTTCAGATAAAAAAAATCCTTAGCTTTCGCTAAGGATGATTTCTGGAATTCGCGGC
CGCTTCTAGAGGAAGACACGGAGCTCGGTACCAAATTCCAGAAAAGAGGCCTCCCGAAAGGGGGGCCTTT
TTTCGTTTTGGTCCTACTGGCGCGCCTCAGTCAGAGTATTGACTTAAAGTCTAACCTATAGGACCGTTAC
AGCCATCGAGAGCTGCGAGACTGTCGCCGGATGTGTATCCGACCTGACGATGGCCCAAAAGGGCCGAAAC
AGTCCTCTACAAATAATTTTGTTTAAATCAATTCACCTGCGTGAAAATGGTAGATTTAAGAACTTTAGGA
TATTCACAGCAGCAACAGGAAAAGATCAAGCCCAAAGTTAGGTCGACAGTCGCGCAGCATCACGAAGCGC
TGGTTGGTCATGGGTTTACACATGCCCACATCGTAGCCTTATCGCAGCACCCTGCAGCCCTTGGCACGGT
CGCCGTCAAGTACCAGGACATGATTGCGGCGTTGCCGGAAGCCACACATGAGGCGATCGTCGGTGTGGGG
AAACAGTGGAGCGGAGCCCGAGCGCTTGAGGCCCTGTTGACGGTCGCGGGAGAGCTGAGAGGGCCTCCCC
TTCAGCTGGACACGGGCCAGTTGCTGAAGATCGCGAAGCGGGGAGGAGTCACGG
Features (pLannotate 1.2.2; 14 found; start..end, strand, type, name):
   2459..2508    +  misc_RNA       sTRSV HHRz: hammerhead ribozyme from the tobacco ringspot virus satellite RNA (Khvorova et al., 2003)
   2551..3264    +  CDS            Superfolder GFP: Superfolder GFP is a basic (constitutively fluorescent) green fluorescent protein published in 2005, derived from Aequorea victoria. It is reported to be a very rapidly-maturing weak dimer.
   3284..3355    +  terminator     rrnB T1 terminator: transcription terminator T1 from the E. coli rrnB gene
   3371..3398    +  terminator     T7Te terminator: phage T7 early transcription terminator
   3417..3437    +  misc_feature   BioBrick suffix: universal suffix for all parts
   3438..3495    +  terminator     his operon terminator: This putative transcriptin terminator from the E. coli his operon has a 2-bp deletion introduced during synthesis. Its efficiency has not been determined.
   4070..4292    +  rep_origin     pSC101 ori: low-copy replication origin that requires the Rep101 protein
   4340..5290    +  CDS            Rep101: RepA protein needed for replication with the pSC101 origin; rep101
   5916..6010    -  terminator     lambda t0 terminator: transcription terminator from phage lambda
   6034..6690    -  CDS            cat: CAT_ECOLX - Experimental evidence at protein level: Swiss-Prot protein existence level 1. This enzyme is an effector of chloramphenicol resistance in bacteria. From Escherichia coli. This protein is used as a marker in many commonly used cloning vectors, such as pACYC184.
   6691..6788    -  promoter       cat promoter: promoter of the E. coli cat gene encoding chloramphenicol acetyltransferase
   6874..6917    -  terminator     bacterial terminator: putative bacterial transcription terminator
   6920..6941    +  misc_feature   BioBrick prefix: BioBrick prefix for parts that do not start with "ATG"
   7190..2279    +  CDS            avrBs3 (fragment) (across the origin): AVRB3_XANEU - Experimental evidence at protein level: Swiss-Prot protein existence level 1. Avirulence protein. Acts as a transcription factor in C.annuum plants. In susceptible plants lacking the Bs3 resistance gene induces expression of a number of genes, including genes homologous to a family of auxin-induced genes, alpha-expansin genes, pectate lyase, anthocyanidin glucoside rhamnosyl transferase and at least one transcription factor, UPA20. Their expression leads to plant hypertrophy in mesophyll cells, probably mainly mediated by UPA20 (PubMed:17962565). In resistant plants induces the h
