[The description below was written by a language model from this plasmid's Addgene catalogue record and pLannotate feature annotations shown in this document.]
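Description:
pTHSSe_59 is a low-copy bacterial expression plasmid of about 7.5 kb carrying a synthetic "stabilized promoter" reporter device. The backbone is not named in the record, but the feature table shows a pSC101 origin together with the Rep101 (RepA) gene that this origin needs for replication, which fits the low-copy designation. Selection is by chloramphenicol, through a cat gene with its own promoter and a lambda t0 terminator. BioBrick prefix and suffix sequences flank the payload, and several additional terminators insulate it from the rest of the plasmid.

The payload has two parts. The first is a long open reading frame, spanning the numbering origin, that is annotated as a fragment of the Xanthomonas avrBs3 gene. AvrBs3 is the archetypal TAL effector, so this hit most likely corresponds to the engineered TALE DNA-binding protein (TALEsp1) named in the catalogue entry. Downstream lies superfolder GFP, preceded by an sTRSV hammerhead ribozyme, which cleaves the 5' leader so that the transcript is insulated from upstream sequence context. It is followed by the rrnB T1, T7Te and his operon terminators. The promoter elements themselves were not annotated. The catalogue states only that sfGFP is driven by the TALEsp1 stabilized promoter.

According to the associated publication title, such promoters are designed to give constant expression at any copy number in bacteria. The likely logic is that the co-encoded TALE represses the output promoter, so repressor dosage rises with copy number and offsets the increased gene dosage. The record does not spell out this mechanism. The plasmid serves as a fluorescent readout of stabilized promoter performance in a pSC101 context.
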