Addgene plasmid #109253: pTHSSe_59
Purpose: TALEsp1 stabilized promoter driving GFP
Depositing lab: Christopher Voigt. Depositing organization: Massachusetts Institute of Technology. Publication: Engineered promoters enable constant gene expression at any copy number in bacteria. Segall-Shapiro TH, Sontag ED, Voigt CA. Nat Biotechnol. 2018 Mar 19. pii: nbt.4111. doi: 10.1038/nbt.4111. PubMed 29553576.
Backbone
  Vector backbone: unknown
  Vector type: Bacterial Expression
Growth in bacteria
  Bacterial resistance: Chloramphenicol, 25 μg/mL
  Growth temperature: 37°C
  Growth strain: DH5alpha
  Copy number: Low Copy
Gene/Insert
  Gene/Insert name: sfGFP
  Species: Synthetic
  Promoter: TALEsp1 stabilized promoter
  Cloning method: Restriction Enzyme; 5′ cloning site unknown (unknown if destroyed); 3′ cloning site unknown (unknown if destroyed)
Terms and licenses: Academic/Nonprofit Terms; Industry Terms: Not Available to Industry
How to cite: pTHSSe_59 was a gift from Christopher Voigt (Addgene plasmid # 109253 ; http://n2t.net/addgene:109253 ; RRID:Addgene_109253)
